Addgene plasmid #198962: pGL0_49 [tk101]
Purpose: Level 0 part
Depositing lab: Charlie Gilbert & Nili Ostrov & Cultivarium Tools. Depositing organization: Cultivarium, Convergent Research. Publication: A scalable framework for high-throughput identification of functional origins of replication in non-model bacteria. Gilbert C, Brumwell SL, Crits-Christoph A, Kang SC, Martin-Moldes Z, Alsharif W, Esmurria A, Nguyen M-A, Lee HH, Ostrov N. bioRxiv 2023.05.19.541510 10.1101/2023.05.19.541510.
Backbone
  Vector backbone: pGLDV_17
  Vector type: Synthetic Biology
Growth in bacteria
  Bacterial resistance: Chloramphenicol, 25 μg/mL
  Growth temperature: 37°C
  Growth strain: E. coli Zymo 10B
  Copy number: High Copy
Gene/Insert
  Gene/Insert name: tk101
  Species: Staphylococcus aureus
  Cloning method: Unknown
Resource information
  A portion of this plasmid was derived from a plasmid made by: Tom Ellis (Reeve et al. 2016 https://doi.org/10.1021/acssynbio.5b00298)
Terms and licenses: Academic/Nonprofit Terms; Industry Terms: Not Available to Industry
How to cite: pGL0_49 [tk101] was a gift from Charlie Gilbert & Nili Ostrov & Cultivarium Tools (Addgene plasmid # 198962 ; http://n2t.net/addgene:198962 ; RRID:Addgene_198962)
