[The description below was written by a language model from this plasmid's Addgene catalogue record and pLannotate feature annotations shown in this document.]
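Description:
pGL0_49 [tk101] is a small (about 3.1 kb) Level 0 part plasmid from a modular synthetic-biology cloning toolkit, built on the pGLDV_17 backbone. A portion of it derives from an earlier published plasmid from another laboratory. It is maintained in E. coli at high copy through a ColE1/pMB1/pUC-type origin of replication and is selected with chloramphenicol. Resistance comes from a cat (chloramphenicol acetyltransferase) gene driven by its native cat promoter and followed by the phage lambda t0 terminator. A short residual lacZα fragment lies near the cat promoter. This may be left over from a screening cassette in the parent vector, although the record does not say so.

The stored part is named tk101 and is attributed to Staphylococcus aureus. The only annotated feature in the insert region is a coding sequence matching knt, a kanamycin nucleotidyltransferase that inactivates kanamycin by transferring a nucleotidyl group to the 4'-hydroxyl of the aminoglycoside. The annotation's reference protein is from a Bacillus species. The part therefore appears to be a kanamycin resistance marker module suited to Gram-positive hosts. No promoter or terminator for it is annotated, and roughly 450 bp between the knt coding sequence and the origin carry no annotation. The cloning method and the sites flanking the part are also not recorded.

The stated purpose is simply "Level 0 part", meaning a basic building block intended for hierarchical assembly into larger constructs. The associated work concerns high-throughput identification of functional origins of replication in non-model bacteria, where interchangeable selection markers of this kind would be combined with candidate origins and other modules. The record does not describe the specific role of this part.
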