Features (pLannotate 1.2.2; 6 found; start..end, strand, type, name):
     94..849     +  CDS            knt: KANU_BACSP - Also known as kan. Experimental evidence at protein level: Swiss-Prot protein existence level 1. Inactivates the antibiotic kanamycin by catalyzing the transfer of a nucleotidyl group from nucleoside triphosphates such as ATP to the 4'-hydroxyl group of the aminoglycoside. From Bacillus sp.
   1302..1890    -  rep_origin     ori: high-copy-number ColE1/pMB1/pBR322/pUC origin of replication
   2023..2117    -  terminator     lambda t0 terminator: transcription terminator from phage lambda
   2141..2797    -  CDS            cat: CAT_ECOLX - Experimental evidence at protein level: Swiss-Prot protein existence level 1. This enzyme is an effector of chloramphenicol resistance in bacteria. From Escherichia coli. This protein is used as a marker in many commonly used cloning vectors, such as pACYC184.
   2798..2900    -  promoter       cat promoter: promoter of the E. coli cat gene encoding chloramphenicol acetyltransferase
   2975..3018    -  CDS            lacZα (fragment): LacZα fragment of β-galactosidase; lacZ fragment
>Addgene plasmid #198962 | pGL0_49 [tk101] | addgene full sequence | sequence record 401260 | Addgene NGS Result
TAGCGTGCGAACAGCACGCTATTGTTGTATCATTACTCGCATCCATTCTCAGGCTGTCTCGTCTCGTCTC
CGAGGTCTCAAATGAGAATAGTGAATGGACCAATAATAATGACTAGAGAAGAAAGAATGAAGATTGTTCA
TGAAATTAAGGAACGAATATTGGATAAATATGGGGATGATGTTAAGGCTATTGGTGTTTATGGCTCTCTT
GGTCGTCAGACTGATGGGCCCTATTCGGATATTGAGATGATGTGTGTCATGTCAACAGAGGAAGCAGAGT
TCAGCCATGAATGGACAACCGGTGAGTGGAAGGTGGAAGTGAATTTTTATAGCGAAGAGATTCTACTAGA
TTATGCATCTCAGGTGGAATCAGATTGGCCGCTTACACATGGTCAATTTTTCTCTATTTTGCCGATTTAT
GATTCAGGTGGATACTTAGAGAAAGTGTATCAAACTGCTAAATCGGTAGAAGCCCAAAAGTTCCACGATG
CGATTTGTGCCCTTATCGTAGAAGAACTGTTTGAATATGCAGGCAAATGGCGTAATATTCGTGTGCAAGG
ACCGACAACATTTCTACCATCCTTGACTGTACAGGTAGCAATGGCAGGTGCCATGTTGATTGGTCTGCAT
CATCGCATCTGTTATACGACGAGCGCTTCGGTCTTAACTGAAGCAGTTAAGCAATCAGATCTTCCTTCAG
GTTATGACCATCTGTGCCAGTTCGTAATGTCTGGTCAACTTTCCGACTCTGAGAAACTTCTGGAATCGCT
AGAGAATTTCTGGAATGGGATTCAGGAGTGGACAGAACGACACGGATATATAGTGGATGTGTCAAAACGC
ATACCATTTTGAGCTTTGAGACCACCCCAGGATACATAGATTACCACAACTCCGAGCCCTTCCACCTAGC
GTGCTAACCACGCACGCTATTGTTGTATCCCATATAATGCAATCGTAGTCTACCTGACTGTACTTAGAAA
TGTGGCTTCGCCTTTGCCCACGCACCTGATCGCTCCTCGTTTGCTTTTAAGGACCGGACGAACCACAGAG
CATTAGAAGGCTAGGTGGAGGCTCAGTGATGATAAGTCTGCGATGGTGGATGCATGTGTCATGGTCATAG
CTGTTTCCTGTGTGAAATTGTTATCCGCTCAGAGGGCACAATCCTATTCCGCGCTATCCGACAATCTCCA
AGACATTAGGTGGAGTTCAGTTCGGCGTATGGCATATGTCGCTGGAAAGAACATGTGAGCAAAAGGCCAG
CAAAAGGCCAGGAACCGTAAAAAGGCCGCGTTGCTGGCGTTTTTCCATAGGCTCCGCCCCCCTGACGAGC
ATCACAAAAATCGACGCTCAAGTCAGAGGTGGCGAAACCCGACAGGACTATAAAGATACCAGGCGTTTCC
CCCTGGAAGCTCCCTCGTGCGCTCTCCTGTTCCGACCCTGCCGCTTACCGGATACCTGTCCGCCTTTCTC
CCTTCGGGAAGCGTGGCGCTTTCTCATAGCTCACGCTGTAGGTATCTCAGTTCGGTGTAGGTCGTTCGCT
CCAAGCTGGGCTGTGTGCACGAACCCCCCGTTCAGCCCGACCGCTGCGCCTTATCCGGTAACTATCGTCT
TGAGTCCAACCCGGTAAGACACGACTTATCGCCACTGGCAGCAGCCACTGGTAACAGGATTAGCAGAGCG
AGGTATGTAGGCGGTGCTACAGAGTTCTTGAAGTGGTGGCCTAACTACGGCTACACTAGAAGAACAGTAT
TTGGTATCTGCGCTCTGCTGAAGCCAGTTACCTTCGGAAAAAGAGTTGGTAGCTCTTGATCCGGCAAACA
AACCACCGCTGGTAGCGGTGGTTTTTTTGTTTGCAAGCAGCAGATTACGCGCAGAAAAAAAGGATCTCAA
GAAGATCCTTTGATCTTTTCTACGGGGTCTGACGCTCTATTCAACAAAGCCGCCGTCCCGTCAAGTCAGC
GTAAATGGGTAGGGGGCTTCAAATCGTCCCCCCATACGATATAAGTTGTTACTAGTGCTTGGATTCTCAC
CAATAAAAAACGCCCGGCGGCAACCGAGCGTTCTGAACAAATCCAGATGGAGTTCTGAGGTCATTACTGG
ATCTATCAACAGGAGTCCAAGCGAGCTCGATATCAAATTACGCCCCGCCCTGCCACTCATCGCAGTACTG
TTGTAATTCATTAAGCATTCTGCCGACATGGAAGCCATCACAAACGGCATGATGAACCTGAATCGCCAGC
GGCATCAGCACCTTGTCGCCTTGCGTATAATATTTGCCCATGGTGAAAACGGGGGCGAAGAAGTTGTCCA
TATTGGCCACGTTTAAATCAAAACTGGTGAAACTCACCCAGGGATTGGCTGAGACGAAAAACATATTCTC
AATAAACCCTTTAGGGAAATAGGCCAGGTTTTCACCGTAACACGCCACATCTTGCGAATATATGTGTAGA
AACTGCCGGAAATCGTCGTGGTATTCACTCCAGAGCGATGAAAACGTTTCAGTTTGCTCATGGAAAACGG
TGTAACAAGGGTGAACACTATCCCATATCACCAGCTCACCGTCTTTCATTGCCATACGAAATTCCGGATG
AGCATTCATCAGGCGGGCAAGAATGTGAATAAAGGCCGGATAAAACTTGTGCTTATTTTTCTTTACGGTC
TTTAAAAAGGCCGTAATATCCAGCTGAACGGTCTGGTTATAGGTACATTGAGCAACTGACTGAAATGCCT
CAAAATGTTCTTTACGATGCCATTGGGATATATCAACGGTGGTATATCCAGTGATTTTTTTCTCCATTTT
AGCTTCCTTAGCTCCTGAAAATCTCGATAACTCAAAAAATACGCCCGGTAGTGATCTTATTTCATTATGG
TGAAAGTTGGAACCTCTTACGTGCCGATCAACGTCTCATTGATACCTGAAACAAAACCCATCGTACGGCC
AAGGAAGTCTCCAATAACTGTGATCCACCACAAGCGCCAGGGTTTTCCCAGTCACGACGTTGTAAAACGA
CGGCCAGTCATGCATAATCCGCACGCATCTGGAATAAGGAAGTGCCATTCCGCCTGACCT
